>Addgene plasmid #176429 | pVRC8400-SARS-CoV-2-NTD-P.1-AVI | addgene full sequence | sequence record 347181 | Addgene NGS Result
GGCCCTTTCGTCTCGCGCGTTTCGGTGATGACGGTGAAAACCTCTGACACATGCAGCTCCCGGAGACGGT
CACAGCTTGTCTGTAAGCGGATGCCGGGAGCAGACAAGCCCGTCAGGGCGCGTCAGCGGGTGTTGGCGGG
TGTCGGGGCTGGCTTAACTATGCGGCATCAGAGCAGATTGTACTGAGAGTGCACCATATGCGGTGTGAAA
TACCGCACAGATGCGTAAGGAGAAAATACCGCATCAGATTGGCTATTGGCCATTGCATACGTTGTATCCA
TATCATAATATGTACATTTATATTGGCTCATGTCCAACATTACCGCCATGTTGACATTGATTATTGACTA
GTTATTAATAGTAATCAATTACGGGGTCATTAGTTCATAGCCCATATATGGAGTTCCGCGTTACATAACT
TACGGTAAATGGCCCGCCTGGCTGACCGCCCAACGACCCCCGCCCATTGACGTCAATAATGACGTATGTT
CCCATAGTAACGCCAATAGGGACTTTCCATTGACGTCAATGGGTGGAGTATTTACGGTAAACTGCCCACT
TGGCAGTACATCAAGTGTATCATATGCCAAGTACGCCCCCTATTGACGTCAATGACGGTAAATGGCCCGC
CTGGCATTATGCCCAGTACATGACCTTATGGGACTTTCCTACTTGGCAGTACATCTACGTATTAGTCATC
GCTATTACCATGGTGATGCGGTTTTGGCAGTACATCAATGGGCGTGGATAGCGGTTTGACTCACGGGGAT
TTCCAAGTCTCCACCCCATTGACGTCAATGGGAGTTTGTTTTGGCACCAAAATCAACGGGACTTTCCAAA
ATGTCGTAACAACTCCGCCCCATTGACGCAAATGGGCGGTAGGCGTGTACGGTGGGAGGTCTATATAAGC
AGAGCTCGTTTAGTGAACCGTCAGATCGCCTGGAGACGCCATCCACGCTGTTTTGACCTCCATAGAAGAC
ACCGGGACCGATCCAGCCTCCATCGGCTCGCATCTCTCCTTCACGCGCCCGCCGCCCTACCTGAGGCCGC
CATCCACGCCGGTTGAGTCGCGTTCTGCCGCCTCCCGCCTGTGGTGCCTCCTGAACTGCGTCCGCCGTCT
AGGTAAGTTTAAAGCTCAGGTCGAGACCGGGCCTTTGTCCGGCGCTCCCTTGGAGCCTACCTAGACTCAG
CCGGCTCTCCACGCTTTGCCTGACCCTGCTTGCTCAACTCTAGTTAACGGTGGAGGGCAGTGTAGTCTGA
GCAGTACTCGTTGCTGCCGCGCGCGCCACCAGACATAATAGCTGACAGACTAACAGACTGTTCCTTTCCA
TGGGTCTTTTCTGCAGTCACCGTCGTCGACACGTGTGATCAGATATCGCGGCCGCTCTAGACCACCATGG
GATGGTCATGTATCATCCTTTTTCTAGTAGCAACTGCAACCGGTGTACATTCCGCACCAGAGCTGCTGGG
AGGACCTAGCGTGTTCCTGTTTCCCCCTAAGCCTAAGGACACCCTGATGATCAGCCGGACCCCAGAGGTG
ACATGCGTGGTGGTGGACGTGTCCCACGAGGACCCCGAGGTGAAGTTCAACTGGTACGTGGATGGCGTGG
AGGTGCACAATGCCAAGACCAAGCCAAGGGAGGAGCAGTACAACTCTACCTATCGCGTGGTGAGCGTGCT
GACAGTGCTGCACCAGGACTGGCTGAACGGCAAGGAGTACAAGTGTAAGGTGTCTAATAAGGCCCTGCCT
GCCCCAATCGAGAAGACCATCAGCAAGGCAAAGGGACAGCCAAGGGAGCCTCAGGTGTATACCCTGCCAC
CCAGCCGCGACGAGCTGACAAAGAACCAGGTGTCCCTGTACTGCCTGGTGAAGGGCTTCTATCCTTCCGA
TATCGCCGTGGAGTGGGAGTCTAATGGCCAGCCAGAGAACAATTACAAGACCACACCTCCAGTGCTGGAC
TCCGATGGCTCTTTCTTTCTGTATTCCAAGCTGACCGTGGATAAGAGCCGGTGGCAGCAGGGCAACGTGT
TTAGCTGTTCCGTGATGCACGAGGCCCTGCACAATCACTACACACAGAAGTCTCTGAGCCTGTCCCCCGG
CAAGGGAGGAGGAGGCAGCGGCGGAGGAGGCTCCGGAGGCGGCGGCTCTGGCGGCGGCGGCAGCGCCCCT
GAACTGCTGGGAGGACCAAGCGTGTTCCTGTTTCCACCTAAGCCCAAAGATACCCTGATGATCTCCAGGA
CCCCTGAAGTCACCTGCGTGGTCGTGGACGTGTCTCATGAGGACCCCGAAGTCAAGTTCAACTGGTACGT
GGACGGAGTCGAAGTCCATAACGCCAAGACCAAGCCTAGAGAAGAGCAGTACAACTCCACCTATAGAGTG
GTGTCTGTGCTGACAGTGCTGCATCAGGATTGGCTGAATGGCAAGGAATATAAGTGTAAGGTGAGCAATA
AGGCCCTGCCCGCCCCTATCGAGAAGACCATCTCTAAAGCCAAAGGACAGCCAAGGGAGCCACAGGTGTA
TACACTGCCACCCAGCCGGGACGAGCTGACCAAGAACCAGGTGAGCCTGACATGTCTGGTCAAGGGCTTC
TACCCCAGTGACATTGCTGTGGAGTGGGAGTCCAATGGCCAGCCTGAGAACAATTATAAAACTACCCCAC
CAGTGCTGGACAGCGATGGCTCCTTCTTTCTGACCAGCAAGCTGACAGTGGATAAGTCCCGCTGGCAGCA
GGGAAACGTGTTTTCTTGTAGCGTGATGCATGAGGCCCTGCATAACCACTACACCCAGAAGTCCCTGTCT
CTGAGCCCAGGCAAGGGAGGCAGCGGAGGCGGAGGCAGCGGAGGCCTGGAGGTGCTGTTTCAGGGCCCCC
AGTGCGTGAACTTCACCAACCGAACCCAGCTCCCAAGCGCCTACACCAACAGCTTTACACGGGGCGTGTA
CTACCCTGACAAGGTGTTCAGATCTAGCGTCCTGCACAGCACTCAGGACCTCTTCCTGCCGTTCTTCAGC
AACGTGACATGGTTCCACGCCATCCACGTGAGCGGCACAAACGGAACCAAGCGGTTTGATAACCCCGTCC
TGCCATTCAATGATGGAGTTTACTTCGCCAGTACCGAGAAGAGTAACATCATCCGGGGCTGGATCTTCGG
CACCACCCTGGATAGCAAAACACAGAGCCTCCTGATCGTGAACAATGCCACGAACGTCGTGATCAAGGTG
TGCGAGTTCCAGTTTTGCAATTATCCTTTCCTGGGTGTGTACTACCACAAGAACAACAAGAGCTGGATGG
AAAGCGAGTTCAGAGTCTACAGCAGCGCCAACAACTGCACATTCGAGTACGTCTCTCAGCCTTTTCTGAT
GGACCTTGAGGGGAAACAAGGCAACTTCAAGAACCTGAGCGAATTCGTGTTCAAGAACATCGACGGCTAC
TTCAAAATCTACTCCAAGCACACACCCATCAACCTGGTCCGGGACCTCCCTCAGGGCTTCAGCGCCCTGG
AACCCCTGGTCGACCTGCCCATAGGCATCAACATAACGCGGTTCCAAACCCTGCTGGCCCTGCATAGATC
CTACCTGACTCCTGGCGACAGCAGCAGCGGATGGACCGCCGGAGCTGCAGCCTACTATGTGGGCTACCTG
CAACCTAGAACCTTCCTGCTGAAGTACAACGAGAACGGCACAATCACAGACGCCGTCGACTGCGCCCTGG
ACCCTCTCTCTGAGACCAAGTGTACACTGAAGAGCGGAGGAGGCCTGGTGCCACAGCAGAGCGGAGGCCT
GAACGACATCTTCGAGGCCCAGAAGATCGAGTGGCACGAGGGCTGATGAGGATCAGATCTGCTGTGCCTT
CTAGTTGCCAGCCATCTGTTGTTTGCCCCTCCCCCGTGCCTTCCTTGACCCTGGAAGGTGCCACTCCCAC
TGTCCTTTCCTAATAAAATGAGGAAATTGCATCGCATTGTCTGAGTAGGTGTCATTCTATTCTGGGGGGT
GGGGTGGGGCAGGACAGCAAGGGGGAGGATTGGGAAGACAATAGCAGGCATGCTGGGGATGCGGTGGGCT
CTATGGGTACCCAGGTGCTGAAGAATTGACCCGGTTCCTCCTGGGCCAGAAAGAAGCAGGCACATCCCCT
TCTCTGTGACACACCCTGTCCACGCCCCTGGTTCTTAGTTCCAGCCCCACTCATAGGACACTCATAGCTC
AGGAGGGCTCCGCCTTCAATCCCACCCGCTAAAGTACTTGGAGCGGTCTCTCCCTCCCTCATCAGCCCAC
CAAACCAAACCTAGCCTCCAAGAGTGGGAAGAAATTAAAGCAAGATAGGCTATTAAGTGCAGAGGGAGAG
AAAATGCCTCCAACATGTGAGGAAGTAATGAGAGAAATCATAGAATTTTAAGGCCATGATTTAAGGCCAT
CATGGCCTTAATCTTCCGCTTCCTCGCTCACTGACTCGCTGCGCTCGGTCGTTCGGCTGCGGCGAGCGGT
ATCAGCTCACTCAAAGGCGGTAATACGGTTATCCACAGAATCAGGGGATAACGCAGGAAAGAACATGTGA
GCAAAAGGCCAGCAAAAGGCCAGGAACCGTAAAAAGGCCGCGTTGCTGGCGTTTTTCCATAGGCTCCGCC
CCCCTGACGAGCATCACAAAAATCGACGCTCAAGTCAGAGGTGGCGAAACCCGACAGGACTATAAAGATA
CCAGGCGTTTCCCCCTGGAAGCTCCCTCGTGCGCTCTCCTGTTCCGACCCTGCCGCTTACCGGATACCTG
TCCGCCTTTCTCCCTTCGGGAAGCGTGGCGCTTTCTCATAGCTCACGCTGTAGGTATCTCAGTTCGGTGT
AGGTCGTTCGCTCCAAGCTGGGCTGTGTGCACGAACCCCCCGTTCAGCCCGACCGCTGCGCCTTATCCGG
TAACTATCGTCTTGAGTCCAACCCGGTAAGACACGACTTATCGCCACTGGCAGCAGCCACTGGTAACAGG
ATTAGCAGAGCGAGGTATGTAGGCGGTGCTACAGAGTTCTTGAAGTGGTGGCCTAACTACGGCTACACTA
GAAGAACAGTATTTGGTATCTGCGCTCTGCTGAAGCCAGTTACCTTCGGAAAAAGAGTTGGTAGCTCTTG
ATCCGGCAAACAAACCACCGCTGGTAGCGGTGGTTTTTTTGTTTGCAAGCAGCAGATTACGCGCAGAAAA
AAAGGATCTCAAGAAGATCCTTTGATCTTTTCTACGGGGTCTGACGCTCAGTGGAACGAAAACTCACGTT
AAGGGATTTTGGTCATGAGATTATCAAAAAGGATCTTCACCTAGATCCTTTTAAATTAAAAATGAAGTTT
TAAATCAATCTAAAGTATATATGAGTAAACTTGGTCTGACAGTTACCAATGCTTAATCAGTGAGGCACCT
ATCTCAGCGATCTGTCTATTTCGTTCATCCATAGTTGCCTGACTCGGGGGGGGGGGGCGCTGAGGTCTGC
CTCGTGAAGAAGGTGTTGCTGACTCATACCAGGCCTGAATCGCCCCATCATCCAGCCAGAAAGTGAGGGA
GCCACGGTTGATGAGAGCTTTGTTGTAGGTGGACCAGTTGGTGATTTTGAACTTTTGCTTTGCCACGGAA
CGGTCTGCGTTGTCGGGAAGATGCGTGATCTGATCCTTCAACTCAGCAAAAGTTCGATTTATTCAACAAA
GCCGCCGTCCCGTCAAGTCAGCGTAATGCTCTGCCAGTGTTACAACCAATTAACCAATTCTGATTAGAAA
AACTCATCGAGCATCAAATGAAACTGCAATTTATTCATATCAGGATTATCAATACCATATTTTTGAAAAA
GCCGTTTCTGTAATGAAGGAGAAAACTCACCGAGGCAGTTCCATAGGATGGCAAGATCCTGGTATCGGTC
TGCGATTCCGACTCGTCCAACATCAATACAACCTATTAATTTCCCCTCGTCAAAAATAAGGTTATCAAGT
GAGAAATCACCATGAGTGACGACTGAATCCGGTGAGAATGGCAAAAGCTTATGCATTTCTTTCCAGACTT
GTTCAACAGGCCAGCCATTACGCTCGTCATCAAAATCACTCGCATCAACCAAACCGTTATTCATTCGTGA
TTGCGCCTGAGCGAGACGAAATACGCGATCGCTGTTAAAAGGACAATTACAAACAGGAATCGAATGCAAC
CGGCGCAGGAACACTGCCAGCGCATCAACAATATTTTCACCTGAATCAGGATATTCTTCTAATACCTGGA
ATGCTGTTTTCCCGGGGATCGCAGTGGTGAGTAACCATGCATCATCAGGAGTACGGATAAAATGCTTGAT
GGTCGGAAGAGGCATAAATTCCGTCAGCCAGTTTAGTCTGACCATCTCATCTGTAACATCATTGGCAACG
CTACCTTTGCCATGTTTCAGAAACAACTCTGGCGCATCGGGCTTCCCATACAATCGATAGATTGTCGCAC
CTGATTGCCCGACATTATCGCGAGCCCATTTATACCCATATAAATCAGCATCCATGTTGGAATTTAATCG
CGGCCTCGAGCAAGACGTTTCCCGTTGAATATGGCTCATAACACCCCTTGTATTACTGTTTATGTAAGCA
GACAGTTTTATTGTTCATGATGATATATTTTTATCTTGTGCAATGTAACATCAGAGATTTTGAGACACAA
CGTGGCTTTCCCCCCCCCCCCATTATTGAAGCATTTATCAGGGTTATTGTCTCATGAGCGGATACATATT
TGAATGTATTTAGAAAAATAAACAAATAGGGGTTCCGCGCACATTTCCCCGAAAAGTGCCACCTGACGTC
TAAGAAACCATTATTATCATGACATTAACCTATAAAAATAGGCGTATCACGA
Features (pLannotate 1.2.2; 15 found; start..end, strand, type, name):
     12..47      +  CDS            rop (fragment): Rop protein, which maintains plasmids at low copy number; rop
    149..247     +  misc_feature   bom (fragment): basis of mobility region from pBR322
    333..712     +  enhancer       CMV enhancer: human cytomegalovirus immediate early enhancer
    713..916     +  promoter       CMV promoter: human cytomegalovirus (CMV) immediate early promoter
   1005..1232    +  LTR            5' LTR (truncated) (fragment): truncated 5' long terminal repeat (LTR) from human T-cell leukemia virus (HTLV) type 1
   1236..1346    +  intron         CMV intron (fragment): modified intron A from human cytomegalovirus
   1397..1465    +  CDS            Ighv1-61 (fragment): HVM05_MOUSE - Also known as Igh-VJ558. Experimental evidence at protein level: Swiss-Prot protein existence level 1. From Mus musculus (Mouse).
   1799..2815    +  CDS            IGHG1: IGHG1_HUMAN - Experimental evidence at protein level: Swiss-Prot protein existence level 1. Constant region of immunoglobulin heavy chains. Immunoglobulins, also known as antibodies, are membrane-bound or secreted glycoproteins produced by B lymphocytes. In the recognition phase of humoral immunity, the membrane-bound immunoglobulins serve as receptors which, upon binding of a specific antigen, trigger the clonal expansion and differentiation of B lymphocytes into immunoglobulins- secreting plasma cells. Secreted immunoglobulins mediate the effector phase of humoral immunity, which results in
   2870..3745    +  CDS            S (fragment): SPIKE_SARS2 - Experimental evidence at protein level: Swiss-Prot protein existence level 1. [Spike glycoprotein]: May down-regulate host tetherin (BST2) by lysosomal degradation, thereby counteracting its antiviral activity. From Severe acute respiratory syndrome coronavirus 2 (2019-nCoV) (SARS-CoV-2).
   3842..4066    +  polyA_signal   bGH poly(A) signal: bovine growth hormone polyadenylation signal
   4604..5192    -  rep_origin     ori: high-copy-number ColE1/pMB1/pBR322/pUC origin of replication
   5364..5435    -  CDS            bla(M) (fragment): β-lactamase lacking the signal sequence; bla(M); allows cytosolic expression of β-lactamase
   5447..5593    -  CDS            TRA2_ECOLX (fragment): Protein predicted: Swiss-Prot protein existence level 4. Required for transposition of transposon Tn903. From Escherichia coli.
   5734..6549    -  CDS            KanR: aminoglycoside phosphotransferase; aph(3')-Ia; confers resistance to kanamycin in bacteria or G418 (Geneticin®) in eukaryotes
   6672..6759    -  promoter       AmpR promoter (fragment): bla
