[The description below was written by a language model from this plasmid's Addgene catalogue record and pLannotate feature annotations shown in this document.]
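Description:
pVRC8400-SARS-CoV-2-NTD-P.1-AVI is a 6.8 kb mammalian expression plasmid built on the pVRC8400 backbone. It produces a secreted, tagged form of the N-terminal domain (NTD) of the SARS-CoV-2 spike glycoprotein from the P.1 variant. In bacteria it replicates from a high-copy ColE1/pUC-type origin and is selected with kanamycin through an aph(3')-Ia (KanR) gene. Short annotated fragments of rop, bom, β-lactamase and a Tn903 transposase appear to be non-functional leftovers from the backbone's construction.

Expression is driven by the human CMV immediate-early enhancer and promoter. These are followed by a truncated HTLV-1 5' LTR segment and a partial CMV intron A, a leader arrangement generally used to boost transcript processing and translation, and the unit ends with a bovine growth hormone polyadenylation signal. The open reading frame begins with a short match to a mouse immunoglobulin heavy-chain variable gene, which most likely serves as the secretion signal peptide. Next comes human IgG1 constant-region sequence, corresponding to the single-chain Fc (scFc) listed in the record. An HRV3C protease cleavage site separates the scFc from the spike NTD fragment, which carries the P.1 substitutions L18F, T20N, P26S, D138Y and R190S, and a C-terminal AVI tag completes the fusion. The HRV3C site and AVI tag are recorded in the catalogue fields but were not annotated separately in the feature table.

With this design, the Fc portion can be used for affinity capture of the secreted fusion, HRV3C cleavage can release the NTD, and the AVI tag allows site-specific biotinylation. This fits the associated publication's aim of generating molecular probes of spike subdomains for SARS-CoV-2 variants.
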