Addgene plasmid #176429: pVRC8400-SARS-CoV-2-NTD-P.1-AVI
Purpose: Expresses SARS-CoV-2 NTD domain from the P.1 variant with single chain Fc, HRV3C protease cleavage site, and AVI tag
Depositing lab: Peter Kwong. Depositing organization: National Institute of Allergy and Infectious Diseases (NIAID). Publication: Molecular probes of spike ectodomain and its subdomains for SARS-CoV-2 variants, Alpha through Omicron. Teng IT, Nazzari AF, Choe M, Liu T, Oliveira de Souza M, Petrova Y, Tsybovsky Y, Wang S, Zhang B, Artamonov M, Madan B, Huang A, Lopez Acevedo SN, Pan X, Ruckwardt TJ, DeKosky BJ, Mascola JR, Misasi J, Sullivan NJ, Zhou T, Kwong PD. PLoS One. 2022 May 24;17(5):e0268767. doi: 10.1371/journal.pone.0268767. eCollection 2022. PubMed 35609088.
Backbone
  Vector backbone: pVRC8400
  Vector type: Mammalian Expression
Growth in bacteria
  Bacterial resistance: Kanamycin, 50 μg/mL
  Growth temperature: 37°C
  Growth strain: DH5alpha
  Copy number: Unknown
Gene/Insert
  Gene/Insert name: SARS-CoV-2-NTD-P.1
  Mutation: L18F, T20N, P26S, D138Y, R190S
  Entrez Gene: S (a.k.a. GU280_gp02, spike glycoprotein)
  Tag / fusion protein: scFc (N terminal on insert); HRV3C (N terminal on insert); AVI (C terminal on insert)
Terms and licenses: Academic/Nonprofit Terms; Industry Terms: Not Available to Industry
How to cite: pVRC8400-SARS-CoV-2-NTD-P.1-AVI was a gift from Peter Kwong (Addgene plasmid # 176429 ; http://n2t.net/addgene:176429 ; RRID:Addgene_176429)
